Addgene plasmid #64937: pET3a hRegIIIa
Purpose: bacterial expression of processed human RegIIIalpha
Depositing lab: Lora Hooper. Depositing organization: University of Texas Southwestern Medical Center. Publication: Regulation of C-type lectin antimicrobial activity by a flexible N-terminal prosegment. Mukherjee S, Partch CL, Lehotzky RE, Whitham CV, Chu H, Bevins CL, Gardner KH, Hooper LV. J Biol Chem. 2009 Feb 20;284(8):4881-8. doi: 10.1074/jbc.M808077200. Epub 2008 Dec 18. PubMed 19095652.
Backbone
  Vector backbone: pET3a
  Backbone manufacturer: Novagen
  Backbone size w/o insert (bp): 4640
  Vector type: Bacterial Expression
Growth in bacteria
  Bacterial resistance: Ampicillin, 100 μg/mL
  Growth temperature: 37°C
  Growth strain: DH5alpha
  Copy number: Low Copy
Gene/Insert
  Gene/Insert name: RegIIIa (alt names: HIP/PAP; regenerating islet-derived 3 alpha)
  Species: H. sapiens (human)
  Insert size (bp): 417
  Mutation: processed form. mutations made in 5' end to relax secondary structure.
  Entrez Gene: REG3A (a.k.a. HIP, HIP/PAP, INGAP, PAP, PAP-H, PAP1, PBCGF, REG-III, REG3)
  Promoter: T7
  Cloning method: Restriction Enzyme; 5′ cloning site NdeI (not destroyed); 3′ cloning site BclI (destroyed during cloning)
  Sequencing primers: 5′ T7; 3′ T7 terminal
Terms and licenses: Academic/Nonprofit Terms; Industry Terms: Not Available to Industry
How to cite: pET3a hRegIIIa was a gift from Lora Hooper (Addgene plasmid # 64937 ; http://n2t.net/addgene:64937 ; RRID:Addgene_64937)
