[The description below was written by a language model from this plasmid's Addgene catalogue record.]
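Description:
pET3a hRegIIIa is a bacterial expression plasmid built on the Novagen pET3a backbone (about 4.6 kb without insert) for producing the processed form of human RegIIIα in E. coli. RegIIIα, encoded by REG3A and also known as HIP/PAP, is a C-type lectin with antimicrobial activity. The plasmid is selected with ampicillin and is recorded as low copy. It is maintained in a cloning strain such as DH5alpha, which lacks T7 RNA polymerase, so the insert stays silent during routine propagation.

The insert is a 417 bp human coding sequence under the T7 promoter, so expression requires a host that supplies T7 RNA polymerase, as is standard for pET-series vectors. The record calls it the "processed form". Given the associated work on regulation of lectin activity by a flexible N-terminal prosegment, this most likely means the protein lacking that prosegment, although the exact boundaries are not stated. Mutations were introduced at the 5′ end of the coding sequence to relax secondary structure, a common way to improve translation initiation in bacteria; the record does not say whether these changes are silent. The fragment was cloned between the vector's NdeI site, which is retained and normally supplies the start codon in pET3a, and a 3′ BclI end whose site was destroyed on ligation. No affinity or epitope tag is listed. No feature table was provided, so details such as the origin of replication and terminator can only be inferred from the pET3a backbone. The construct is used to make recombinant processed RegIIIα for biochemical and functional studies.
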