>Addgene plasmid #64937 | pET3a hRegIIIa | addgene partial sequence | sequence record 115735 | T7 5'-TAATACGACTCACTATAGGG-3'
AGATATACATATG
[414 nt withheld, positions 14-427]
TAGTGATCCGGCTGCTAACAAAGCCCGAAAGGAAGCTGAGTTGGCTGCTGCCACCGCTGAGCAATAACTA
GCATAACCCCTTGGGGCCTCTAAACGGGTCTTGAGGGGTTTTTTGCTGAAAGGAGGAACTATATCCGGAT
ATCCACAGGACGGGTGTGGTCGCCATGATCGCGTAGTCGATAGTGGCTCCAAGTAGCGAAGCGAGCAGGA
CTGGGCGGCGGCCAAAGCGGTCGGACAGTGCTCCGAGAACGGGTGCGCATAGAAATTGCATCAACGCATA
TAGCGCTAGCAGCACGCCATAGTGACTGGCGATGCTGTC
