>Addgene plasmid #64937 | pET3a hRegIIIa | addgene partial sequence | sequence record 115737 | T7term 5'-GCTAGTTATTGCTCAGCGG-3'
GTTAGCAGCCGGATCACTA
[414 nt withheld, positions 20-433]
CATATGTATATCTCCTTCTTAAAGTTAAACAAAATTATTTCTAGAGGGAAACCGTTGTGGTCTCCCTATA
GTGAGTCGTATTAATTTCGCGGGATCGAGATCTCGATCCTCTACGCCGGACGCATCGTGGCCGGCATCAC
CGGCGCCACAGGTGCGGTTGCTGGCGCCTATATCGCCGACATCACCGATGGGGAAGATCGGGCTCGCCAC
TTCGGGCTCATGAGCGCTTGTTTCGGCGTGGGTATGGTGGCAGGCCCCGTGGCCGGGGGACTGTTGGGCG
CCATCTCCTTGCATGCACCATTCCTTGCGGCGGCGGTGCTCAACGGCCTCAACCTACTACTGGGCTGCTT
CCTAATGCAGGAGTCGCAT
